Addgene plasmid #219954: pDONR221-NUDT5
Purpose: For gateway cloning of NUDT5
Depositing lab: Karla Feijs. Depositing organization: Universitaetsklinikum Aachen. Publication: Family-wide analysis of human macrodomains reveals novel activities and identifies PARG as most efficient ADPr-RNA hydrolase. Weixler L, Zaja R, Ikenga NJ, Siefert J, Mohan G, Aydin G, Wijngaarden S, Filippov DV, Luscher B, Feijs-Zaja KLH. Commun Biol. 2025 Mar 18;8(1):453. doi: 10.1038/s42003-025-07901-7. PubMed 40102620.
Backbone
  Vector backbone: pDONR221
  Backbone size w/o insert (bp): 2550
  Total vector size (bp): 3204
Growth in bacteria
  Bacterial resistance: Kanamycin, 50 μg/mL
  Growth temperature: 37°C
  Growth strain: DH5alpha
  Copy number: High Copy
Gene/Insert
  Gene/Insert name: NUDT5
  Species: H. sapiens (human)
  Insert size (bp): 654
  Entrez Gene: NUDT5 (a.k.a. YSA1, YSA1H, YSAH1, hNUDT5)
  Cloning method: Gateway Cloning
  Sequencing primers: 5′ M13F; 3′ M13R
Terms and licenses: Academic/Nonprofit Terms; Industry Terms: Not Available to Industry
Depositor comments: Please visit https://doi.org/10.21203/rs.3.rs-4644671/v1 for ResearchSquare preprint.
How to cite: pDONR221-NUDT5 was a gift from Karla Feijs (Addgene plasmid # 219954 ; http://n2t.net/addgene:219954 ; RRID:Addgene_219954)
