[The description below was written by a language model from this plasmid's Addgene catalogue record and pLannotate feature annotations shown in this document.]
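Description:
pDONR221-NUDT5 is a Gateway entry clone built on the pDONR221 donor backbone and carrying the human NUDT5 coding sequence (also known as YSA1H or NUDIX5), which encodes a Nudix-family hydrolase. The plasmid totals about 3.2 kb, of which 654 bp is the insert. It is propagated in standard E. coli cloning strains from a high-copy ColE1/pUC-type origin and selected with kanamycin through the aph(3')-Ia resistance gene.

The NUDT5 open reading frame lies between attL1 and attL2 sites, the arrangement produced when a BP recombination replaces the donor vector's original cassette with an attB-flanked PCR product. These attL sites allow the gene to be moved in a defined orientation into any attR-containing destination vector through an LR Clonase reaction, which is the stated purpose of the construct. There is no promoter positioned to drive expression of the insert in this plasmid. The only promoter annotated is a T7 promoter downstream of attL2 on the opposite strand, a standard backbone element. The rrnB T1 and T2 terminators upstream of attL1 shield the cloning region from read-through transcription, and the short lacI and lacZα fragments detected are backbone remnants, the latter overlapping the M13 priming region used to sequence the insert. No epitope tag or reporter is annotated, and the record does not say whether the ORF retains a stop codon, which would determine its suitability for C-terminal fusions. The clone was deposited in connection with a study surveying ADP-ribose hydrolase activities of human macrodomain proteins, and it serves as a source for generating NUDT5 expression constructs.
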