Features (pLannotate 1.2.2; 10 found; start..end, strand, type, name):
    121..213     +  CDS            lacI (fragment): lac repressor; lacI; The lac repressor binds to the lac operator to inhibit transcription in E. coli. This inhibition can be relieved by adding lactose or isopropyl-β-D-thiogalactopyranoside (IPTG).
    268..295     -  terminator     rrnB T2 terminator: transcription terminator T2 from the E. coli rrnB gene
    427..470     +  terminator     rrnB T1 terminator: Escherichia coli rrnB; transcription terminator T1 from the E. coli rrnB gene
    517..553     -  CDS            lacZα (fragment): LacZα fragment of β-galactosidase; lacZ fragment
    569..668     +  protein_bind   attL1: mutant version of attL; recombination site for the Gateway® LR reaction LR Clonase™
    671..1324    +  CDS            NUDT5 (sequence withheld): NUDT5_HUMAN - Also known as NUDIX5 From Homo sapiens (Human).
   1329..1428    -  protein_bind   attL2: mutant version of attL; recombination site for the Gateway® LR reaction LR Clonase™
   1446..1464    -  promoter       T7 promoter: promoter for bacteriophage T7 RNA polymerase
   1598..2407    +  CDS            KanR: aminoglycoside phosphotransferase; aph(3')-Ia; confers resistance to kanamycin in bacteria or G418 (Geneticin®) in eukaryotes
   2554..3142    +  rep_origin     ori: high-copy-number ColE1/pMB1/pBR322/pUC origin of replication
>Addgene plasmid #219954 | pDONR221-NUDT5 | addgene full sequence | sequence record 451138 | Addgene NGS Result
CTTTCCTGCGTTATCCCCTGATTCTGTGGATAACCGTATTACCGCCTTTGAGTGAGCTGATACCGCTCGC
CGCAGCCGAACGACCGAGCGCAGCGAGTCAGTGAGCGAGGAAGCGGAAGAGCGCCCAATACGCAAACCGC
CTCTCCCCGCGCGTTGGCCGATTCATTAATGCAGCTGGCACGACAGGTTTCCCGACTGGAAAGCGGGCAG
TGAGCGCAACGCAATTAATACGCGTACCGCTAGCCAGGAAGAGTTTGTAGAAACGCAAAAAGGCCATCCG
TCAGGATGGCCTTCTGCTTAGTTTGATGCCTGGCAGTTTATGGCGGGCGTCCTGCCCGCCACCCTCCGGG
CCGTTGCTTCACAACGTTCAAATCCGCTCCCGGCGGATTTGTCCTACTCAGGAGAGCGTTCACCGACAAA
CAACAGATAAAACGAAAGGCCCAGTCTTCCGACTGAGCCTTTCGTTTTATTTGATGCCTGGCAGTTCCCT
ACTCTCGCGTTAACGCTAGCATGGATGTTTTCCCAGTCACGACGTTGTAAAACGACGGCCAGTCTTAAGC
TCGGGCCCCAAATAATGATTTTATTTTGACTGATAGTGACCTGTTCGTTGCAACAAATTGATGAGCAATG
CTTTTTTATAATGCCAACTTTGTACAAAAAAGCAGGCTTC
[654 nt withheld, positions 671-1324]
TAATACCCAGCTTTCTTGTACAAAGTTGGCATTATAAGAAAGCATTGCTTATCAATTTGTTGCAACGAAC
AGGTCACTATCAGTCAAAATAAAATCATTATTTGCCATCCAGCTGATATCCCCTATAGTGAGTCGTATTA
CATGGTCATAGCTGTTTCCTGGCAGCTCTGGCCCGTGTCTCAAAATCTCTGATGTTACATTGCACAAGAT
AAAAATATATCATCATGAACAATAAAACTGTCTGCTTACATAAACAGTAATACAAGGGGTGTTATGAGCC
ATATTCAACGGGAAACGTCGAGGCCGCGATTAAATTCCAACATGGATGCTGATTTATATGGGTATAAATG
GGCTCGCGATAATGTCGGGCAATCAGGTGCGACAATCTATCGCTTGTATGGGAAGCCCGATGCGCCAGAG
TTGTTTCTGAAACATGGCAAAGGTAGCGTTGCCAATGATGTTACAGATGAGATGGTCAGACTAAACTGGC
TGACGGAATTTATGCCTCTTCCGACCATCAAGCATTTTATCCGTACTCCTGATGATGCATGGTTACTCAC
CACTGCGATCCCCGGAAAAACAGCATTCCAGGTATTAGAAGAATATCCTGATTCAGGTGAAAATATTGTT
GATGCGCTGGCAGTGTTCCTGCGCCGGTTGCATTCGATTCCTGTTTGTAATTGTCCTTTTAACAGCGATC
GCGTATTTCGTCTCGCTCAGGCGCAATCACGAATGAATAACGGTTTGGTTGATGCGAGTGATTTTGATGA
CGAGCGTAATGGCTGGCCTGTTGAACAAGTCTGGAAAGAAATGCATAAACTTTTGCCATTCTCACCGGAT
TCAGTCGTCACTCATGGTGATTTCTCACTTGATAACCTTATTTTTGACGAGGGGAAATTAATAGGTTGTA
TTGATGTTGGACGAGTCGGAATCGCAGACCGATACCAGGATCTTGCCATCCTATGGAACTGCCTCGGTGA
GTTTTCTCCTTCATTACAGAAACGGCTTTTTCAAAAATATGGTATTGATAATCCTGATATGAATAAATTG
CAGTTTCATTTGATGCTCGATGAGTTTTTCTAATCAGAATTGGTTAATTGGTTGTAACACTGGCAGAGCA
TTACGCTGACTTGACGGGACGGCGCAAGCTCATGACCAAAATCCCTTAACGTGAGTTACGCGTCGTTCCA
CTGAGCGTCAGACCCCGTAGAAAAGATCAAAGGATCTTCTTGAGATCCTTTTTTTCTGCGCGTAATCTGC
TGCTTGCAAACAAAAAAACCACCGCTACCAGCGGTGGTTTGTTTGCCGGATCAAGAGCTACCAACTCTTT
TTCCGAAGGTAACTGGCTTCAGCAGAGCGCAGATACCAAATACTGTTCTTCTAGTGTAGCCGTAGTTAGG
CCACCACTTCAAGAACTCTGTAGCACCGCCTACATACCTCGCTCTGCTAATCCTGTTACCAGTGGCTGCT
GCCAGTGGCGATAAGTCGTGTCTTACCGGGTTGGACTCAAGACGATAGTTACCGGATAAGGCGCAGCGGT
CGGGCTGAACGGGGGGTTCGTGCACACAGCCCAGCTTGGAGCGAACGACCTACACCGAACTGAGATACCT
ACAGCGTGAGCTATGAGAAAGCGCCACGCTTCCCGAAGGGAGAAAGGCGGACAGGTATCCGGTAAGCGGC
AGGGTCGGAACAGGAGAGCGCACGAGGGAGCTTCCAGGGGGAAACGCCTGGTATCTTTATAGTCCTGTCG
GGTTTCGCCACCTCTGACTTGAGCGTCGATTTTTGTGATGCTCGTCAGGGGGGCGGAGCCTATGGAAAAA
CGCCAGCAACGCGGCCTTTTTACGGTTCCTGGCCTTTTGCTGGCCTTTTGCTCACATGTT
